Addgene plasmid #159541: R989-X09-566: His6-MBP-tev-G-Hs.KRAS4b(1-169) G12D
Purpose: E. coli protein expression of His6-MBP-tev-G-Hs.KRAS4b(1-169) G12D
Depositing lab: Dominic Esposito. Depositing organization: National Cancer Institute (NCI). Publication: Farnesylated and methylated KRAS4b: high yield production of protein suitable for biophysical studies of prenylated protein-lipid interactions. Gillette WK, Esposito D, Abreu Blanco M, Alexander P, Bindu L, Bittner C, Chertov O, Frank PH, Grose C, Jones JE, Meng Z, Perkins S, Van Q, Ghirlando R, Fivash M, Nissley DV, McCormick F, Holderfield M, Stephen AG. Sci Rep. 2015 Nov 2;5:15916. doi: 10.1038/srep15916. PubMed 26522388.
Backbone
  Vector backbone: pDest-566
  Vector type: Bacterial Expression
Growth in bacteria
  Bacterial resistance: Ampicillin, 100 μg/mL
  Growth temperature: 37°C
  Growth strain: DH5alpha
  Copy number: Low Copy
Gene/Insert
  Gene/Insert name: His6-MBP-tev-G-Hs.KRAS4b(1-169) G12D
  Species: H. sapiens (human)
  Mutation: G12D
  Entrez Gene: KRAS (a.k.a. 'C-K-RAS, C-K-RAS, CFC2, K-RAS2A, K-RAS2B, K-RAS4A, K-RAS4B, K-Ras, K-Ras 2, KI-RAS, KRAS1, KRAS2, NS, NS3, OES, RALD, RASK2, c-Ki-ras, c-Ki-ras2)
  Tag / fusion protein: His6-MBP-tev (N terminal on insert)
  Cloning method: Gateway Cloning
Terms and licenses: Academic/Nonprofit Terms; Industry Terms: Not Available to Industry
How to cite: R989-X09-566: His6-MBP-tev-G-Hs.KRAS4b(1-169) G12D was a gift from Dominic Esposito (Addgene plasmid # 159541 ; http://n2t.net/addgene:159541 ; RRID:Addgene_159541)
