[The description below was written by a language model from this plasmid's Addgene catalogue record and pLannotate feature annotations shown in this document.]
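Description:
R989-X09-566 is a 7.3 kb bacterial expression plasmid built on the pDest-566 Gateway destination backbone for producing a truncated, oncogenic form of human KRAS4b in E. coli. It carries a ColE1/pBR322-type origin together with the bom region and the rop gene, which keeps copy number low in agreement with the catalogue entry, plus an f1 origin. Selection is by ampicillin through β-lactamase. The short tetracycline-resistance fragments in the annotation are backbone remnants rather than a usable marker.

Expression is driven by a T7 promoter immediately followed by a lac operator and the T7 gene 10 ribosome binding site, and a plasmid-borne lacI cassette supplies repressor. Transcription is therefore held off until induction with IPTG in a host that provides T7 RNA polymerase. The open reading frame encodes an N-terminal His6 tag fused to cytosolic maltose binding protein (lacking its signal sequence), then the attB1 site left by Gateway recombination, a TEV protease recognition site, and KRAS4b residues 1–169 bearing the G12D substitution. The insert ends before attB2, and the rrnB T1/T2 and T7 terminators lie downstream. A further His-tag annotation beyond attB2 is presumably backbone sequence outside the fusion, though the record does not confirm this.

The His6 tag allows metal-affinity purification, and MBP is commonly used to improve solubility and yield. As the construct name indicates, TEV cleavage removes both tags and leaves a single extra glycine ahead of the KRAS sequence. The 1–169 truncation covers the GTPase domain and lacks the C-terminal region that is prenylated. The recorded purpose is simply E. coli expression of this fusion protein, and the associated publication concerns producing KRAS4b for biophysical studies.
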