Features (pLannotate 1.2.2; 27 found; start..end, strand, type, name):
      2..20      +  promoter       T7 promoter: promoter for bacteriophage T7 RNA polymerase
     21..45      +  protein_bind   lac operator: The lac repressor binds to the lac operator to inhibit transcription in E. coli. This inhibition can be relieved by adding lactose or isopropyl-β-D-thiogalactopyranoside (IPTG). lac repressor encoded by lacI
     60..82      +  RBS            RBS: efficient ribosome binding site from bacteriophage T7 gene 10 (Olins and Rangwala, 1989)
     99..116     +  CDS            7xHis (fragment): 6xHis affinity tag
    120..1217    +  CDS            MBP: maltose binding protein from E. coli; malE (mutated); This version of the gene does not encode a signal sequence, so MBP will remain in the cytosol.
   1237..1254    +  protein_bind   attB1 (fragment): mutant version of attB; core recombination site for the Gateway® BP reaction BP Clonase™
   1260..1276    +  CDS            TEV site (fragment): tobacco etch virus (TEV) protease recognition and cleavage site
   1281..1787    +  CDS            K-Ras (fragment): human small GTPase proto-oncoprotein
   1795..1812    -  protein_bind   attB2 (fragment): mutant version of attB; core recombination site for the Gateway® BP reaction BP Clonase™
   1912..1929    +  CDS            9xHis (fragment): 9xHis affinity tag
   1976..2091    +  ncRNA          5S rRNA: Accession: RF00001 - 5S ribosomal RNA
   2095..2181    +  terminator     rrnB T1 terminator: Escherichia coli rrnB; transcription terminator T1 from the E. coli rrnB gene
   2273..2300    +  terminator     rrnB T2 terminator: transcription terminator T2 from the E. coli rrnB gene
   2319..2358    +  promoter       AmpR promoter (fragment): bla
   2368..2415    +  terminator     T7 terminator: transcription terminator for bacteriophage T7 RNA polymerase
   2452..2907    +  rep_origin     f1 ori (sequence partly withheld): f1 bacteriophage origin of replication; arrow indicates direction of (+) strand synthesis
   3022..3882    -  CDS            AmpR: β-lactamase; bla; confers resistance to ampicillin, carbenicillin, and related antibiotics
   3883..3975    -  promoter       AmpR promoter: bla
   4056..4644    +  rep_origin     ori: high-copy-number ColE1/pMB1/pBR322/pUC origin of replication
   4830..4969    -  misc_feature   bom: basis of mobility region from pBR322
   5071..5262    -  CDS            rop: Rop protein, which maintains plasmids at low copy number; rop
   5279..5659    +  CDS            YPB1_ECOLX: Protein predicted: Swiss-Prot protein existence level 4. From Escherichia coli.
   5721..5785    -  CDS            TcR (fragment): tetracycline efflux protein; tet; confers resistance to tetracycline
   5800..5821    -  protein_bind   CAP binding site: CAP binding activates transcription in the presence of cAMP. E. coli catabolite activator protein
   5834..6916    -  CDS            lacI: lac repressor; lacI; The lac repressor binds to the lac operator to inhibit transcription in E. coli. This inhibition can be relieved by adding lactose or isopropyl-β-D-thiogalactopyranoside (IPTG).
   6917..6994    -  promoter       lacI promoter: lacI
   7002..7281    -  CDS            TcR (fragment): tetracycline efflux protein; tet; confers resistance to tetracycline
>Addgene plasmid #159541 | R989-X09-566: His6-MBP-tev-G-Hs.KRAS4b(1-169) G12D | addgene full sequence | sequence record 313151 | Addgene NGS Result
TTAATACGACTCACTATAGGGGAATTGTGAGCGGATAACAATTCCCCTCTAGAAATAATTTTGTTTAACT
TTAAGAAGGAGATATACATATGAGATCCCATCACCATCACCATCACGGCAAAATCGAAGAAGGTAAACTG
GTAATCTGGATTAACGGCGATAAAGGCTATAACGGTCTCGCTGAAGTCGGTAAGAAATTCGAGAAAGATA
CCGGAATTAAAGTCACCGTTGAGCATCCGGATAAACTGGAAGAGAAATTCCCACAGGTTGCGGCAACTGG
CGATGGCCCTGACATTATCTTCTGGGCACACGACCGCTTTGGTGGCTACGCTCAATCTGGCCTGTTGGCT
GAAATCACCCCGGACAAAGCGTTCCAGGACAAGCTGTATCCGTTTACCTGGGATGCCGTACGTTACAACG
GCAAGCTGATTGCTTACCCGATCGCTGTTGAAGCGTTATCGCTGATTTATAACAAAGATCTGCTGCCGAA
CCCGCCAAAAACCTGGGAAGAGATCCCGGCGCTGGATAAAGAACTGAAAGCGAAAGGTAAGAGCGCGCTG
ATGTTCAACCTGCAAGAACCGTACTTCACCTGGCCGCTGATTGCTGCTGACGGGGGTTATGCGTTCAAGT
ATGAAAACGGCAAGTACGACATTAAAGACGTGGGCGTGGATAACGCTGGCGCGAAAGCGGGTCTGACCTT
CCTGGTTGACCTGATTAAAAACAAACACATGAATGCAGACACCGATTACTCCATCGCAGAAGCTGCCTTT
AATAAAGGCGAAACAGCGATGACCATCAACGGCCCGTGGGCATGGTCCAACATCGACACCAGCAAAGTGA
ATTATGGTGTAACGGTACTGCCGACCTTCAAGGGTCAACCATCCAAACCGTTCGTTGGCGTGCTGAGCGC
AGGTATTAACGCCGCCAGTCCGAACAAAGAGCTGGCAAAAGAGTTCCTCGAAAACTATCTGCTGACTGAT
GAAGGTCTGGAAGCGGTTAATAAAGACAAACCGCTGGGTGCCGTAGCGCTGAAGTCTTACGAGGAAGAGT
TGGCGAAAGATCCACGTATTGCCGCCACCATGGAAAACGCCCAGAAAGGTGAAATCATGCCGAACATCCC
GCAGATGTCCGCTTTCTGGTATGCCGTGCGTACTGCGGTGATCAACGCCGCCAGCGGTCGTCAGACTGTC
GATGAAGCCCTGAAAGACGCGCAGACTAATTCGGGATCTGATATCACAAGTTTGTACAAAAAAGTTGGCG
AAAACCTGTACTTCCAAGGCATGACTGAATATAAACTTGTGGTAGTTGGAGCTGATGGCGTAGGCAAGAG
TGCCTTGACGATACAGCTAATTCAGAATCATTTTGTGGACGAATATGATCCAACAATAGAGGATTCCTAC
AGGAAGCAAGTAGTAATTGATGGAGAAACCTGTCTCTTGGATATTCTCGACACAGCAGGTCAAGAGGAGT
ACAGTGCAATGAGGGACCAGTACATGAGGACTGGGGAGGGCTTTCTTTGTGTATTTGCCATAAATAATAC
TAAATCATTTGAAGATATTCACCATTATAGAGAACAAATTAAAAGAGTTAAGGACTCTGAAGATGTACCT
ATGGTCCTAGTAGGAAATAAATGTGATTTGCCTTCTAGAACAGTAGACACAAAACAGGCTCAGGACTTAG
CAAGAAGTTATGGAATTCCTTTTATTGAAACATCAGCAAAGACAAGACAGGGTGTTGATGATGCCTTCTA
TACATTAGTTCGAGAAATTCGAAAACATAAAGAAAAGTAATCAACTTTCTTGTACAAAGTGGTGATATCG
CTAGCTAGATAGCTAGAAGCTTGCGGCCGCACAGCTGTATACACGTGCAAGCCAGCCAGAACTCGCTCCT
GAAGACCCAGAGGATCTCGAGCACCACCACCACCACCACTAATGTTAATTAAGTTGGGCGTTCCTAGGCT
GATAAAACAGAATTTGCCTGGCGGCAGTAGCGCGGTGGTCCCACCTGACCCCATGCCGAACTCAGAAGTG
AAACGCCGTAGCGCCGATGGTAGTGTGGGGTCTCCCCATGCGAGAGTAGGGAACTGCCAGGCATCAAATA
AAACGAAAGGCTCAGTCGAAAGACTGGGCCTTTCGTTTTATCTGTTGTTTGTCGGTGAACGCTCTCCTGA
GTAGGACAAATCCGCCGGGAGCGGATTTGAACGTTGCGAAGCAACGGCCCGGAGGGTGGCGGGCAGGACG
CCCGCCATAAACTGCCAGGCATCAAATTAAGCAGAAGGCCATCCTGACGGATGGCCTTTTTGCGTTTCTA
CAAACTCTTTTGTTTATTTTTCTAAATACATTCAAATATGTATCCGCTGAGCAATAACTAGCATAACCCC
TTGGGGCCTCTAAACGGGTCTTGAGGGGTTTTTTGCTGAAAGGAGGAACTATATCCGGATTGGCGAATGG
G
[124 nt withheld, positions 2452-2575]
C
[91 nt withheld, positions 2577-2667]
A
[49 nt withheld, positions 2669-2717]
CCTTTGACGTTGGAGTCCACGTTCTTT
[37 nt withheld, positions 2745-2781]
ACCCTATCTCGGTCTATTCTTTTGATTTATAAGGGATTTTGCCGATTTCGGCCTATTGGTTAAAAAATGA
GCTGATTTAACAAAAATTTAACGCGAATTTTAACAAAATATTAACGTTTACAATTTCTGGCGGCACGATG
GCATGAGATTATCAAAAAGGATCTTCACCTAGATCCTTTTAAATTAAAAATGAAGTTTTAAATCAATCTA
AAGTATATATGAGTAAACTTGGTCTGACAGTTACCAATGCTTAATCAGTGAGGCACCTATCTCAGCGATC
TGTCTATTTCGTTCATCCATAGTTGCCTGACTCCCCGTCGTGTAGATAACTACGATACGGGAGGGCTTAC
CATCTGGCCCCAGTGCTGCAATGATACCGCGAGACCCACGCTCACCGGCTCCAGATTTATCAGCAATAAA
CCAGCCAGCCGGAAGGGCCGAGCGCAGAAGTGGTCCTGCAACTTTATCCGCCTCCATCCAGTCTATTAAT
TGTTGCCGGGAAGCTAGAGTAAGTAGTTCGCCAGTTAATAGTTTGCGCAACGTTGTTGCCATTGCTACAG
GCATCGTGGTGTCACGCTCGTCGTTTGGTATGGCTTCATTCAGCTCCGGTTCCCAACGATCAAGGCGAGT
TACATGATCCCCCATGTTGTGCAAAAAAGCGGTTAGCTCCTTCGGTCCTCCGATCGTTGTCAGAAGTAAG
TTGGCCGCAGTGTTATCACTCATGGTTATGGCAGCACTGCATAATTCTCTTACTGTCATGCCATCCGTAA
GATGCTTTTCTGTGACTGGTGAGTACTCAACCAAGTCATTCTGAGAATAGTGTATGCGGCGACCGAGTTG
CTCTTGCCCGGCGTCAATACGGGATAATACCGCGCCACATAGCAGAACTTTAAAAGTGCTCATCATTGGA
AAACGTTCTTCGGGGCGAAAACTCTCAAGGATCTTACCGCTGTTGAGATCCAGTTCGATGTAACCCACTC
GTGCACCCAACTGATCTTCAGCATCTTTTACTTTCACCAGCGTTTCTGGGTGAGCAAAAACAGGAAGGCA
AAATGCCGCAAAAAAGGGAATAAGGGCGACACGGAAATGTTGAATACTCATACTCTTCCTTTTTCAATCA
TGATTGAAGCATTTATCAGGGTTATTGTCTCATGAGCGGATACATATTTGAATGTATTTAGAAAAATAAA
CAAATAGGTCATGACCAAAATCCCTTAACGTGAGTTTTCGTTCCACTGAGCGTCAGACCCCGTAGAAAAG
ATCAAAGGATCTTCTTGAGATCCTTTTTTTCTGCGCGTAATCTGCTGCTTGCAAACAAAAAAACCACCGC
TACCAGCGGTGGTTTGTTTGCCGGATCAAGAGCTACCAACTCTTTTTCCGAAGGTAACTGGCTTCAGCAG
AGCGCAGATACCAAATACTGTCCTTCTAGTGTAGCCGTAGTTAGGCCACCACTTCAAGAACTCTGTAGCA
CCGCCTACATACCTCGCTCTGCTAATCCTGTTACCAGTGGCTGCTGCCAGTGGCGATAAGTCGTGTCTTA
CCGGGTTGGACTCAAGACGATAGTTACCGGATAAGGCGCAGCGGTCGGGCTGAACGGGGGGTTCGTGCAC
ACAGCCCAGCTTGGAGCGAACGACCTACACCGAACTGAGATACCTACAGCGTGAGCTATGAGAAAGCGCC
ACGCTTCCCGAAGGGAGAAAGGCGGACAGGTATCCGGTAAGCGGCAGGGTCGGAACAGGAGAGCGCACGA
GGGAGCTTCCAGGGGGAAACGCCTGGTATCTTTATAGTCCTGTCGGGTTTCGCCACCTCTGACTTGAGCG
TCGATTTTTGTGATGCTCGTCAGGGGGGCGGAGCCTATGGAAAAACGCCAGCAACGCGGCCTTTTTACGG
TTCCTGGCCTTTTGCTGGCCTTTTGCTCACATGTTCTTTCCTGCGTTATCCCCTGATTCTGTGGATAACC
GTATTACCGCCTTTGAGTGAGCTGATACCGCTCGCCGCAGCCGAACGACCGAGCGCAGCGAGTCAGTGAG
CGAGGAAGCGGAAGAGCGCCTGATGCGGTATTTTCTCCTTACGCATCTGTGCGGTATTTCACACCGCAAT
GGTGCACTCTCAGTACAATCTGCTCTGATGCCGCATAGTTAAGCCAGTATACACTCCGCTATCGCTACGT
GACTGGGTCATGGCTGCGCCCCGACACCCGCCAACACCCGCTGACGCGCCCTGACGGGCTTGTCTGCTCC
CGGCATCCGCTTACAGACAAGCTGTGACCGTCTCCGGGAGCTGCATGTGTCAGAGGTTTTCACCGTCATC
ACCGAAACGCGCGAGGCAGCTGCGGTAAAGCTCATCAGCGTGGTCGTGAAGCGATTCACAGATGTCTGCC
TGTTCATCCGCGTCCAGCTCGTTGAGTTTCTCCAGAAGCGTTAATGTCTGGCTTCTGATAAAGCGGGCCA
TGTTAAGGGCGGTTTTTTCCTGTTTGGTCACTGATGCCTCCGTGTAAGGGGGATTTCTGTTCATGGGGGT
AATGATACCGATGAAACGAGAGAGGATGCTCACGATACGGGTTACTGATGATGAACATGCCCGGTTACTG
GAACGTTGTGAGGGTAAACAACTGGCGGTATGGATGCGGCGGGACCAGAGAAAAATCACTCAGGGTCAAT
GCCAGCGCTTCGTTAATACAGATGTAGGTGTTCCACAGGGTAGCCAGCAGCATCCTGCGATGCAGATCCG
GAACATAATGGTGCAGGGCGCTGACTTCCGCGTTTCCAGACTTTACGAAACACGGAAACCGAAGACCATT
CATGTTGTTGCTCAGGTCGCAGACGTTTTGCAGCAGCAGTCGCTTCACGTTCGCTCGCGTATCGGTGATT
CATTCTGCTAACCAGTAAGGCAACCCCGCCAGCCTAGCCGGGTCCTCAACGACAGGAGCACGATCATGCT
AGTCATGCCCCGCGCCCACCGGAAGGAGCTGACTGGGTTGAAGGCTCTCAAGGGCATCGGTCGAGATCCC
GGTGCCTAATGAGTGAGCTAACTTACATTAATTGCGTTGCGCTCACTGCCCGCTTTCCAGTCGGGAAACC
TGTCGTGCCAGCTGCATTAATGAATCGGCCAACGCGCGGGGAGAGGCGGTTTGCGTATTGGGCGCCAGGG
TGGTTTTTCTTTTCACCAGTGAGACGGGCAACAGCTGATTGCCCTTCACCGCCTGGCCCTGAGAGAGTTG
CAGCAAGCGGTCCACGCTGGTTTGCCCCAGCAGGCGAAAATCCTGTTTGATGGTGGTTAACGGCGGGATA
TAACATGAGCTGTCTTCGGTATCGTCGTATCCCACTACCGAGATGTCCGCACCAACGCGCAGCCCGGACT
CGGTAATGGCGCGCATTGCGCCCAGCGCCATCTGATCGTTGGCAACCAGCATCGCAGTGGGAACGATGCC
CTCATTCAGCATTTGCATGGTTTGTTGAAAACCGGACATGGCACTCCAGTCGCCTTCCCGTTCCGCTATC
GGCTGAATTTGATTGCGAGTGAGATATTTATGCCAGCCAGCCAGACGCAGACGCGCCGAGACAGAACTTA
ATGGGCCCGCTAACAGCGCGATTTGCTGGTGACCCAATGCGACCAGATGCTCCACGCCCAGTCGCGTACC
GTCTTCATGGGAGAAAATAATACTGTTGATGGGTGTCTGGTCAGAGACATCAAGAAATAACGCCGGAACA
TTAGTGCAGGCAGCTTCCACAGCAATGGCATCCTGGTCATCCAGCGGATAGTTAATGATCAGCCCACTGA
CGCGTTGCGCGAGAAGATTGTGCACCGCCGCTTTACAGGCTTCGACGCCGCTTCGTTCTACCATCGACAC
CACCACGCTGGCACCCAGTTGATCGGCGCGAGATTTAATCGCCGCGACAATTTGCGACGGCGCGTGCAGG
GCCAGACTGGAGGTGGCAACGCCAATCAGCAACGACTGTTTGCCCGCCAGTTGTTGTGCCACGCGGTTGG
GAATGTAATTCAGCTCCGCCATCGCCGCTTCCACTTTTTCCCGCGTTTTCGCAGAAACGTGGCTGGCCTG
GTTCACCACGCGGGAAACGGTCTGATAAGAGACACCGGCATACTCTGCGACATCGTATAACGTTACTGGT
TTCACATTCACCACCCTGAATTGACTCTCTTCCGGGCGCTATCATGCCATACCGCGAAAGGTTTTGCGCC
ATTCGATGGTGTCCGGGATCTCGACGCTCTCCCTTATGCGACTCCTGCATTAGGAAGCAGCCCAGTAGTA
GGTTGAGGCCGTTGAGCACCGCCGCCGCAAGGAATGGTGCATGCAAGGAGATGGCGCCCAACAGTCCCCC
GGCCACGGGGCCTGCCACCATACCCACGCCGAAACAAGCGCTCATGAGCCCGAAGTGGCGAGCCCGATCT
TCCCCATCGGTGATGTCGGCGATATAGGCGCCAGCAACCGCACCTGTGGCGCCGGTGATGCCGGCCACGA
TGCGTCCGGCGTAGAGGATCGAGATCGATCTCGATCCCGCGAAA
